Addgene plasmid #161711: pBC001 v3
Purpose: (Empty Backbone) CMVp-EGFP-[barcode cloning site]-PGKp-Puro-WPRE
Depositing lab: Nozomu Yachie. Depositing organization: The University of Tokyo. Publication: Heart failure promotes multimorbidity through innate immune memory. Nakayama Y, Fujiu K, Oshima T, Matsuda J, Sugita J, Matsubara TJ, Liu Y, Goto K, Kani K, Uchida R, Takeda N, Morita H, Xiao Y, Hayashi M, Maru Y, Hasumi E, Kojima T, Ishiguro S, Kijima Y, Yachie N, Yamazaki S, Yamamoto R, Kudo F, Nakanishi M, Iwama A, Fujiki R, Kaneda A, Ohara O, Nagai R, Manabe I, Komuro I. Sci Immunol. 2024 May 24;9(95):eade3814. doi: 10.1126/sciimmunol.ade3814. Epub 2024 May 24. PubMed 38787963.
Backbone
  Vector backbone: pLVSIN-CMV-Puro
  Backbone manufacturer: TaKaRa
  Vector type: Mammalian Expression, Lentiviral, Synthetic Biology
  Promoter: CMV Promoter
  Selectable markers: Puromycin ; Constitutive active EGFP can be selection marker for FACS
Growth in bacteria
  Bacterial resistance: Ampicillin, 100 μg/mL
  Growth temperature: 37°C
  Growth strain: NEB Stable
  Copy number: High Copy
Gene/Insert
  Cloning method: Restriction Enzyme
  Sequencing primers: 5′ CGTGTACGGTGGGAGGTCTA; 3′ CTAAAGCGCATGCTCCAGAC
Terms and licenses: Academic/Nonprofit Terms; Industry Terms: Not Available to Industry
Depositor comments: XbaI and BamHI digestion sites in the 3' UTR of EGFP can be used for the generation of random barcode library.
How to cite: pBC001 v3 was a gift from Nozomu Yachie (Addgene plasmid # 161711 ; http://n2t.net/addgene:161711 ; RRID:Addgene_161711)
