[The description below was written by a language model from this plasmid's Addgene catalogue record and pLannotate feature annotations shown in this document.]
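Description:
pBC001 v3 is an empty-backbone, self-inactivating HIV-1-based lentiviral transfer vector derived from the commercial pLVSIN-CMV-Puro plasmid, designed for building random DNA barcode libraries that can be delivered stably into mammalian cells. In bacteria it is maintained as a high-copy plasmid through a ColE1/pUC-type origin and selected with ampicillin via the β-lactamase gene. Small lac promoter/operator and lacI remnants near the origin are residual cloning-vector sequence.

The viral portion runs from a truncated 5' LTR through the Ψ packaging signal (extending into a gag fragment), the Rev response element and the cPPT/CTS, to a ΔU3 3' LTR. Together these elements allow the genomic RNA to be packaged, exported in a Rev-dependent manner, reverse transcribed and integrated, while the U3 deletion inactivates LTR promoter activity after integration. Short nef and rev fragments annotated in the table are leftover HIV-1 sequence rather than expressed genes.

Between the LTRs, the CMV enhancer/promoter drives constitutive EGFP. According to the depositor, XbaI and BamHI sites in the EGFP 3' UTR serve as the barcode cloning site, so an inserted barcode is transcribed as part of the EGFP mRNA as well as being present in the integrated provirus. Downstream, a mouse PGK promoter expresses puromycin N-acetyltransferase, followed by a WPRE to enhance transcript expression. Transduced cells can therefore be enriched with puromycin or sorted by EGFP fluorescence. The record supports use of the vector for generating barcoded lentiviral libraries, but does not detail specific downstream applications such as clonal tracking.
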