Features (pLannotate 1.2.2; 23 found; start..end, strand, type, name):
    167..271     -  promoter       AmpR promoter: bla
    319..453     +  polyA_signal   SV40 poly(A) signal: SV40 polyadenylation signal
    620..949     +  CDS            nef (fragment): NEF_HV1BR - Experimental evidence at protein level: Swiss-Prot protein existence level 1. Extracellular Nef protein targets CD4(+) T-lymphocytes for apoptosis by interacting with CXCR4 surface receptors (PubMed:14990729). From Human immunodeficiency virus type 1 group M subtype B (isolate BRU/LAI) (HIV-1).
    997..1254    +  LTR            5' LTR (truncated): truncated 5' long terminal repeat (LTR) from HIV-1
   1301..1426    +  misc_feature   HIV-1 Ψ: packaging signal of human immunodeficiency virus type 1
   1410..1748    +  CDS            HIV-1 gag (fragment): gag protein from human immunodeficiency virus 1; gag
   1923..2156    +  misc_feature   RRE: The Rev response element (RRE) of HIV-1 allows for Rev-dependent mRNA export from the nucleus to the cytoplasm.
   2533..2633    +  CDS            Rev (fragment): human immunodeficiency virus 1 (HIV-1) Rev protein; rev; enhances nuclear export of unspliced and incompletely spliced viral mRNAs
   2648..2763    +  misc_feature   cPPT/CTS: central polypurine tract and central termination sequence of HIV-1 (lacking the first T)
   2821..3124    +  enhancer       CMV enhancer: human cytomegalovirus immediate early enhancer
   3125..3328    +  promoter       CMV promoter: human cytomegalovirus (CMV) immediate early promoter
   3429..4148    +  CDS            EGFP: the original enhanced GFP (Yang et al., 1996) mammalian codon-optimized
   4305..4804    +  promoter       PGK promoter: mouse phosphoglycerate kinase 1 promoter
   4824..5421    +  CDS            PuroR (fragment): puromycin N-acetyltransferase; pac from Streptomyces alboniger; confers resistance to puromycin
   5437..6025    +  misc_feature   WPRE: woodchuck hepatitis virus posttranscriptional regulatory element
   6042..6230    +  CDS            nef (fragment): NEF_HV1Z2 - Experimental evidence at protein level: Swiss-Prot protein existence level 1. Extracellular Nef protein targets CD4(+) T-lymphocytes for apoptosis by interacting with CXCR4 surface receptors. From Human immunodeficiency virus type 1 group M subtype D (isolate Z2/CDC-Z34) (HIV-1).
   6232..6465    +  LTR            3' LTR (ΔU3): self-inactivating 3' long terminal repeat (LTR) from HIV-1
   6618..6634    -  protein_bind   lac operator: The lac repressor binds to the lac operator to inhibit transcription in E. coli. This inhibition can be relieved by adding lactose or isopropyl-β-D-thiogalactopyranoside (IPTG). lac repressor encoded by lacI
   6642..6672    -  promoter       lac promoter: promoter for the E. coli lac operon
   6687..6708    -  protein_bind   CAP binding site: CAP binding activates transcription in the presence of cAMP. E. coli catabolite activator protein
   6721..6813    -  CDS            lacI (fragment): lac repressor; lacI; The lac repressor binds to the lac operator to inhibit transcription in E. coli. This inhibition can be relieved by adding lactose or isopropyl-β-D-thiogalactopyranoside (IPTG).
   6996..7584    -  rep_origin     ori: high-copy-number ColE1/pMB1/pBR322/pUC origin of replication
   7755..166     -  CDS            AmpR (across the origin): β-lactamase; bla; confers resistance to ampicillin, carbenicillin, and related antibiotics
>Addgene plasmid #161711 | pBC001 v3 | addgene full sequence | sequence record 318739 | Addgene NGS Result
CAAGGATCTTACCGCTGTTGAGATCCAGTTCGATGTAACCCACTCGTGCACCCAACTGATCTTCAGCATC
TTTTACTTTCACCAGCGTTTCTGGGTGAGCAAAAACAGGAAGGCAAAATGCCGCAAAAAAGGGAATAAGG
GCGACACGGAAATGTTGAATACTCATACTCTTCCTTTTTCAATATTATTGAAGCATTTATCAGGGTTATT
GTCTCATGAGCGGATACATATTTGAATGTATTTAGAAAAATAAACAAATAGGGGTTCCGCGCACATTTCC
CCGAAAAGTGCCACCTGACGTCGACGGATCGGGAGATCAACTTGTTTATTGCAGCTTATAATGGTTACAA
ATAAAGCAATAGCATCACAAATTTCACAAATAAAGCATTTTTTTCACTGCATTCTAGTTGTGGTTTGTCC
AAACTCATCAATGTATCTTATCATGTCTGGATCAACTGGATAACTCAAGCTAACCAAAATCATCCCAAAC
TTCCCACCCCATACCCTATTACCACTGCCAATTACCTGTGGTTTCATTTACTCTAAACCTGTGATTCCTC
TGAATTATTTTCATTTTAAAGAAATTGTATTTGTTAAATATGTACTACAAACTTAGTAGTTGGAAGGGCT
AATTCACTCCCAAAGAAGACAAGATATCCTTGATCTGTGGATCTACCACACACAAGGCTACTTCCCTGAT
TAGCAGAACTACACACCAGGGCCAGGGGTCAGATATCCACTGACCTTTGGATGGTGCTACAAGCTAGTAC
CAGTTGAGCCAGATAAGGTAGAAGAGGCCAATAAAGGAGAGAACACCAGCTTGTTACACCCTGTGAGCCT
GCATGGGATGGATGACCCGGAGAGAGAAGTGTTAGAGTGGAGGTTTGACAGCCGCCTAGCATTTCATCAC
GTGGCCCGAGAGCTGCATCCGGAGTACTTCAAGAACTGCTGATATCGAGCTTGCTACAAGGGACTTTCCG
CTGGGGACTTTCCAGGGAGGCGTGGCCTGGGCGGGACTGGGGAGTGGCGAGCCCTCAGATCCTGCATATA
AGCAGCTGCTTTTTGCCTGTACTGGGTCTCTCTGGTTAGACCAGATCTGAGCCTGGGAGCTCTCTGGCTA
ACTAGGGAACCCACTGCTTAAGCCTCAATAAAGCTTGCCTTGAGTGCTTCAAGTAGTGTGTGCCCGTCTG
TTGTGTGACTCTGGTAACTAGAGATCCCTCAGACCCTTTTAGTCAGTGTGGAAAATCTCTAGCAGTGGCG
CCCGAACAGGGACTTGAAAGCGAAAGGGAAACCAGAGGAGCTCTCTCGACGCAGGACTCGGCTTGCTGAA
GCGCGCACGGCAAGAGGCGAGGGGCGGCGACTGGTGAGTACGCCAAAAATTTTGACTAGCGGAGGCTAGA
AGGAGAGAGATGGGTGCGAGAGCGTCAGTATTAAGCGGGGGAGAATTAGATCGCGATGGGAAAAAATTCG
GTTAAGGCCAGGGGGAAAGAAAAAATATAAATTAAAACATATAGTATGGGCAAGCAGGGAGCTAGAACGA
TTCGCAGTTAATCCTGGCCTGTTAGAAACATCAGAAGGCTGTAGACAAATACTGGGACAGCTACAACCAT
CCCTTCAGACAGGATCAGAAGAACTTAGATCATTATATAATACAGTAGCAACCCTCTATTGTGTGCATCA
AAGGATAGAGATAAAAGACACCAAGGAAGCTTTAGACAAGATAGAGGAAGAGCAAAACAAAAGTAAGACC
ACCGCACAGCAAGCGGCCGGCCGCTGATCTTCAGACCTGGAGGAGGAGATATGAGGGACAATTGGAGAAG
TGAATTATATAAATATAAAGTAGTAAAAATTGAACCATTAGGAGTAGCACCCACCAAGGCAAAGAGAAGA
GTGGTGCAGAGAGAAAAAAGAGCAGTGGGAATAGGAGCTTTGTTCCTTGGGTTCTTGGGAGCAGCAGGAA
GCACTATGGGCGCAGCGTCAATGACGCTGACGGTACAGGCCAGACAATTATTGTCTGGTATAGTGCAGCA
GCAGAACAATTTGCTGAGGGCTATTGAGGCGCAACAGCATCTGTTGCAACTCACAGTCTGGGGCATCAAG
CAGCTCCAGGCAAGAATCCTGGCTGTGGAAAGATACCTAAAGGATCAACAGCTCCTGGGGATTTGGGGTT
GCTCTGGAAAACTCATTTGCACCACTGCTGTGCCTTGGAATGCTAGTTGGAGTAATAAATCTCTGGAACA
GATTTGGAATCACACGACCTGGATGGAGTGGGACAGAGAAATTAACAATTACACAAGCTTAATACACTCC
TTAATTGAAGAATCGCAAAACCAGCAAGAAAAGAATGAACAAGAATTATTGGAATTAGATAAATGGGCAA
GTTTGTGGAATTGGTTTAACATAACAAATTGGCTGTGGTATATAAAATTATTCATAATGATAGTAGGAGG
CTTGGTAGGTTTAAGAATAGTTTTTGCTGTACTTTCTATAGTGAATAGAGTTAGGCAGGGATATTCACCA
TTATCGTTTCAGACCCACCTCCCAACCCCGAGGGGACCCGACAGGCCCGAAGGAATAGAAGAAGAAGGTG
GAGAGAGAGACAGAGACAGATCCATTCGATTAGTGAACGGATCTCGACGGTATCGCCTTTAAAAGAAAAG
GGGGGATTGGGGGGTACAGTGCAGGGGAAAGAATAGTAGACATAATAGCAACAGACATACAAACTAAAGA
ATTACAAAAACAAATTACAAAAATTCAAAATTTTCGGGTTTATTACAGGGACAGCAGAGATCCAGTTTAT
CGATAAGCTTGGGAGTTCCGCGTTACATAACTTACGGTAAATGGCCCGCCTGGCTGACCGCCCAACGACC
CCCGCCCATTGACGTCAATAATGACGTATGTTCCCATAGTAACGCCAATAGGGACTTTCCATTGACGTCA
ATGGGTGGAGTATTTACGGTAAACTGCCCACTTGGCAGTACATCAAGTGTATCATATGCCAAGTACGCCC
CCTATTGACGTCAATGACGGTAAATGGCCCGCCTGGCATTATGCCCAGTACATGACCTTATGGGACTTTC
CTACTTGGCAGTACATCTACGTATTAGTCATCGCTATTACCATGGTGATGCGGTTTTGGCAGTACATCAA
TGGGCGTGGATAGCGGTTTGACTCACGGGGATTTCCAAGTCTCCACCCCATTGACGTCAATGGGAGTTTG
TTTTGGCACCAAAATCAACGGGACTTTCCAAAATGTCGTAACAACTCCGCCCCATTGACGCAAATGGGCG
GTAGGCGTGTACGGTGGGAGGTCTATATAAGCAGAGCTCGTTTAGTGAACCGTCAGATCGCCTGGAGACG
CCATCCACGCTGTTTTGACCTCCATAGAAGACACCGACTCTACTAGAGGATCTATTTCCGGTGAATTCAT
GGTGAGCAAGGGCGAGGAGCTGTTCACCGGGGTGGTGCCCATCCTGGTCGAGCTGGACGGCGACGTAAAC
GGCCACAAGTTCAGCGTGTCCGGCGAGGGCGAGGGCGATGCCACCTACGGCAAGCTGACCCTGAAGTTCA
TCTGCACCACCGGCAAGCTGCCCGTGCCCTGGCCCACCCTCGTGACCACCCTGACCTACGGCGTGCAGTG
CTTCAGCCGCTACCCCGACCACATGAAGCAGCACGACTTCTTCAAGTCCGCCATGCCCGAAGGCTACGTC
CAGGAGCGCACCATCTTCTTCAAGGACGACGGCAACTACAAGACCCGCGCCGAGGTGAAGTTCGAGGGCG
ACACCCTGGTGAACCGCATCGAGCTGAAGGGCATCGACTTCAAGGAGGACGGCAACATCCTGGGGCACAA
GCTGGAGTACAACTACAACAGCCACAACGTCTATATCATGGCCGACAAGCAGAAGAACGGCATCAAGGTG
AACTTCAAGATCCGCCACAACATCGAGGACGGCAGCGTGCAGCTCGCCGACCACTACCAGCAGAACACCC
CCATCGGCGACGGCCCCGTGCTGCTGCCCGACAACCACTACCTGAGCACCCAGTCCGCCCTGAGCAAAGA
CCCCAACGAGAAGCGCGATCACATGGTCCTGCTGGAGTTCGTGACCGCCGCCGGGATCACTCTCGGCATG
GACGAGCTGTACAAGTAATAACTATAACGGTCCTAAGGTAGCGAATCTAGATGGGATCCATTACCCTGTT
ATCCCTACTCGAACTCGCATACCTCTGATAACAAAAAAAAAAAAAAAAAAAAAAAAAAAAAAAAAAAAAA
AAAAAAAAAAAAAAAAAAAAGATCCAATTCTACCGGGTAGGGGAGGCGCTTTTCCCAAGGCAGTCTGGAG
CATGCGCTTTAGCAGCCCCGCTGGGCACTTGGCGCTACACAAGTGGCCTCTGGCCTCGCACACATTCCAC
ATCCACCGGTAGGCGCCAACCGGCTCCGTTCTTTGGTGGCCCCTTCGCGCCACCTTCTACTCCTCCCCTA
GTCAGGAAGTTCCCCCCCGCCCCGCAGCTCGCGTCGTGCAGGACGTGACAAATGGAAGTAGCACGTCTCA
CTAGTCTCGTGCAGATGGACAGCACCGCTGAGCAATGGAAGCGGGTAGGCCTTTGGGGCAGCGGCCAATA
GCAGCTTTGCTCCTTCGCTTTCTGGGCTCAGAGGCTGGGAAGGGGTGGGTCCGGGGGCGGGCTCAGGGGC
GGGCTCAGGGGCGGGGCGGGCGCCCGAAGGTCCTCCGGAGGCCCGGCATTCTGCACGCTTCAAAAGCGCA
CGTCTGCCGCGCTGTTCTCCTCTTCCTCATCTCCGGGCCTTTCGACCTGCAGTTAACGCCGCCATGACCG
AGTACAAGCCCACGGTGCGCCTCGCCACCCGCGACGACGTCCCCCGGGCCGTACGCACCCTCGCCGCCGC
GTTCGCCGACTACCCCGCCACGCGCCACACCGTCGACCCGGACCGCCACATCGAGCGGGTCACCGAGCTG
CAAGAACTCTTCCTCACGCGCGTCGGGCTCGACATCGGCAAGGTGTGGGTCGCGGACGACGGCGCCGCGG
TGGCGGTCTGGACCACGCCGGAGAGCGTCGAAGCGGGGGCGGTGTTCGCCGAGATCGGCCCGCGCATGGC
CGAGTTGAGCGGTTCCCGGCTGGCCGCGCAGCAACAGATGGAAGGCCTCCTGGCGCCGCACCGGCCCAAG
GAGCCCGCGTGGTTCCTGGCCACCGTCGGCGTCTCGCCCGACCACCAGGGCAAGGGTCTGGGCAGCGCCG
TCGTGCTCCCCGGAGTGGAGGCGGCCGAGCGCGCCGGGGTGCCCGCCTTCCTGGAGACCTCCGCGCCCCG
CAACCTCCCCTTCTACGAGCGGCTCGGCTTCACCGTCACCGCCGACGTCGAGGTGCCCGAAGGACCGCGC
ACCTGGTGCATGACCCGCAAGCCCGGTGCCTAGACGCGTCTGGAACAATCAACCTCTGGATTACAAAATT
TGTGAAAGATTGACTGGTATTCTTAACTATGTTGCTCCTTTTACGCTATGTGGATACGCTGCTTTAATGC
CTTTGTATCATGCTATTGCTTCCCGTATGGCTTTCATTTTCTCCTCCTTGTATAAATCCTGGTTGCTGTC
TCTTTATGAGGAGTTGTGGCCCGTTGTCAGGCAACGTGGCGTGGTGTGCACTGTGTTTGCTGACGCAACC
CCCACTGGTTGGGGCATTGCCACCACCTGTCAGCTCCTTTCCGGGACTTTCGCTTTCCCCCTCCCTATTG
CCACGGCGGAACTCATCGCCGCCTGCCTTGCCCGCTGCTGGACAGGGGCTCGGCTGTTGGGCACTGACAA
TTCCGTGGTGTTGTCGGGGAAGCTGACGTCCTTTCCATGGCTGCTCGCCTGTGTTGCCACCTGGATTCTG
CGCGGGACGTCCTTCTGCTACGTCCCTTCGGCCCTCAATCCAGCGGACCTTCCTTCCCGCGGCCTGCTGC
CGGCTCTGCGGCCTCTTCCGCGTCTTCGCCTTCGCCCTCAGACGAGTCGGATCTCCCTTTGGGCCGCCTC
CCCGCCTGGAATTAATTCTGCAGTCGAGACCTAGAAAAACATGGAGCAATCACAAGTAGCAATACAGCAG
CTACCAATGCTGATTGTGCCTGGCTAGAAGCACAAGAGGAGGAGGAGGTGGGTTTTCCAGTCACACCTCA
GGTACCTTTAAGACCAATGACTTACAAGGCAGCTGTAGATCTTAGCCACTTTTTAAAAGAAAAGAGGGGA
CTGGAAGGGCTAATTCACTCCCAACGAAGACAAGATCTGCTTTTTGCTTGTACTGGGTCTCTCTGGTTAG
ACCAGATCTGAGCCTGGGAGCTCTCTGGCTAACTAGGGAACCCACTGCTTAAGCCTCAATAAAGCTTGCC
TTGAGTGCTTCAAGTAGTGTGTGCCCGTCTGTTGTGTGACTCTGGTAACTAGAGATCCCTCAGACCCTTT
TAGTCAGTGTGGAAAATCTCTAGCAGTAGTAGTTCATGTCATCTTATTATTCAGTATTTATAACTTGCAA
AGAAATGAATATCAGAGAGTGAGAGGCCTTGACATTGCTAGCGTTTTACCGTCGACCTCTAGCTAGAGCT
TGGCGTAATCATGGTCATAGCTGTTTCCTGTGTGAAATTGTTATCCGCTCACAATTCCACACAACATACG
AGCCGGAAGCATAAAGTGTAAAGCCTGGGGTGCCTAATGAGTGAGCTAACTCACATTAATTGCGTTGCGC
TCACTGCCCGCTTTCCAGTCGGGAAACCTGTCGTGCCAGCTGCATTAATGAATCGGCCAACGCGCGGGGA
GAGGCGGTTTGCGTATTGGGCGCTCTTCCGCTTCCTCGCTCACTGACTCGCTGCGCTCGGTCGTTCGGCT
GCGGCGAGCGGTATCAGCTCACTCAAAGGCGGTAATACGGTTATCCACAGAATCAGGGGATAACGCAGGA
AAGAACATGTGAGCAAAAGGCCAGCAAAAGGCCAGGAACCGTAAAAAGGCCGCGTTGCTGGCGTTTTTCC
ATAGGCTCCGCCCCCCTGACGAGCATCACAAAAATCGACGCTCAAGTCAGAGGTGGCGAAACCCGACAGG
ACTATAAAGATACCAGGCGTTTCCCCCTGGAAGCTCCCTCGTGCGCTCTCCTGTTCCGACCCTGCCGCTT
ACCGGATACCTGTCCGCCTTTCTCCCTTCGGGAAGCGTGGCGCTTTCTCATAGCTCACGCTGTAGGTATC
TCAGTTCGGTGTAGGTCGTTCGCTCCAAGCTGGGCTGTGTGCACGAACCCCCCGTTCAGCCCGACCGCTG
CGCCTTATCCGGTAACTATCGTCTTGAGTCCAACCCGGTAAGACACGACTTATCGCCACTGGCAGCAGCC
ACTGGTAACAGGATTAGCAGAGCGAGGTATGTAGGCGGTGCTACAGAGTTCTTGAAGTGGTGGCCTAACT
ACGGCTACACTAGAAGAACAGTATTTGGTATCTGCGCTCTGCTGAAGCCAGTTACCTTCGGAAAAAGAGT
TGGTAGCTCTTGATCCGGCAAACAAACCACCGCTGGTAGCGGTGGTTTTTTTGTTTGCAAGCAGCAGATT
ACGCGCAGAAAAAAAGGATCTCAAGAAGATCCTTTGATCTTTTCTACGGGGTCTGACGCTCAGTGGAACG
AAAACTCACGTTAAGGGATTTTGGTCATGAGATTATCAAAAAGGATCTTCACCTAGATCCTTTTAAATTA
AAAATGAAGTTTTAAATCAATCTAAAGTATATATGAGTAAACTTGGTCTGACAGTTACCAATGCTTAATC
AGTGAGGCACCTATCTCAGCGATCTGTCTATTTCGTTCATCCATAGTTGCCTGACTCCCCGTCGTGTAGA
TAACTACGATACGGGAGGGCTTACCATCTGGCCCCAGTGCTGCAATGATACCGCGAGACCCACGCTCACC
GGCTCCAGATTTATCAGCAATAAACCAGCCAGCCGGAAGGGCCGAGCGCAGAAGTGGTCCTGCAACTTTA
TCCGCCTCCATCCAGTCTATTAATTGTTGCCGGGAAGCTAGAGTAAGTAGTTCGCCAGTTAATAGTTTGC
GCAACGTTGTTGCCATTGCTACAGGCATCGTGGTGTCACGCTCGTCGTTTGGTATGGCTTCATTCAGCTC
CGGTTCCCAACGATCAAGGCGAGTTACATGATCCCCCATGTTGTGCAAAAAAGCGGTTAGCTCCTTCGGT
CCTCCGATCGTTGTCAGAAGTAAGTTGGCCGCAGTGTTATCACTCATGGTTATGGCAGCACTGCATAATT
CTCTTACTGTCATGCCATCCGTAAGATGCTTTTCTGTGACTGGTGAGTACTCAACCAAGTCATTCTGAGA
ATAGTGTATGCGGCGACCGAGTTGCTCTTGCCCGGCGTCAATACGGGATAATACCGCGCCACATAGCAGA
ACTTTAAAAGTGCTCATCATTGGAAAACGTTCTTCGGGGCGAAAACTCT
